>Addgene plasmid #210132 | lentiCRISPR v2-sgBAK-2 | addgene full sequence | sequence record 413631 | Addgene NGS Result
CATGGTGATGCGGTTTTGGCAGTACATCAATGGGCGTGGATAGCGGTTTGACTCACGGGGATTTCCAAGT
CTCCACCCCATTGACGTCAATGGGAGTTTGTTTTGGCACCAAAATCAACGGGACTTTCCAAAATGTCGTA
ACAACTCCGCCCCATTGACGCAAATGGGCGGTAGGCGTGTACGGTGGGAGGTCTATATAAGCAGCGCGTT
TTGCCTGTACTGGGTCTCTCTGGTTAGACCAGATCTGAGCCTGGGAGCTCTCTGGCTAACTAGGGAACCC
ACTGCTTAAGCCTCAATAAAGCTTGCCTTGAGTGCTTCAAGTAGTGTGTGCCCGTCTGTTGTGTGACTCT
GGTAACTAGAGATCCCTCAGACCCTTTTAGTCAGTGTGGAAAATCTCTAGCAGTGGCGCCCGAACAGGGA
CTTGAAAGCGAAAGGGAAACCAGAGGAGCTCTCTCGACGCAGGACTCGGCTTGCTGAAGCGCGCACGGCA
AGAGGCGAGGGGCGGCGACTGGTGAGTACGCCAAAAATTTTGACTAGCGGAGGCTAGAAGGAGAGAGATG
GGTGCGAGAGCGTCAGTATTAAGCGGGGGAGAATTAGATCGCGATGGGAAAAAATTCGGTTAAGGCCAGG
GGGAAAGAAAAAATATAAATTAAAACATATAGTATGGGCAAGCAGGGAGCTAGAACGATTCGCAGTTAAT
CCTGGCCTGTTAGAAACATCAGAAGGCTGTAGACAAATACTGGGACAGCTACAACCATCCCTTCAGACAG
GATCAGAAGAACTTAGATCATTATATAATACAGTAGCAACCCTCTATTGTGTGCATCAAAGGATAGAGAT
AAAAGACACCAAGGAAGCTTTAGACAAGATAGAGGAAGAGCAAAACAAAAGTAAGACCACCGCACAGCAA
GCGGCCGCTGATCTTCAGACCTGGAGGAGGAGATATGAGGGACAATTGGAGAAGTGAATTATATAAATAT
AAAGTAGTAAAAATTGAACCATTAGGAGTAGCACCCACCAAGGCAAAGAGAAGAGTGGTGCAGAGAGAAA
AAAGAGCAGTGGGAATAGGAGCTTTGTTCCTTGGGTTCTTGGGAGCAGCAGGAAGCACTATGGGCGCAGC
GTCAATGACGCTGACGGTACAGGCCAGACAATTATTGTCTGGTATAGTGCAGCAGCAGAACAATTTGCTG
AGGGCTATTGAGGCGCAACAGCATCTGTTGCAACTCACAGTCTGGGGCATCAAGCAGCTCCAGGCAAGAA
TCCTGGCTGTGGAAAGATACCTAAAGGATCAACAGCTCCTGGGGATTTGGGGTTGCTCTGGAAAACTCAT
TTGCACCACTGCTGTGCCTTGGAATGCTAGTTGGAGTAATAAATCTCTGGAACAGATTTGGAATCACACG
ACCTGGATGGAGTGGGACAGAGAAATTAACAATTACACAAGCTTAATACACTCCTTAATTGAAGAATCGC
AAAACCAGCAAGAAAAGAATGAACAAGAATTATTGGAATTAGATAAATGGGCAAGTTTGTGGAATTGGTT
TAACATAACAAATTGGCTGTGGTATATAAAATTATTCATAATGATAGTAGGAGGCTTGGTAGGTTTAAGA
ATAGTTTTTGCTGTACTTTCTATAGTGAATAGAGTTAGGCAGGGATATTCACCATTATCGTTTCAGACCC
ACCTCCCAACCCCGAGGGGACCCGACAGGCCCGAAGGAATAGAAGAAGAAGGTGGAGAGAGAGACAGAGA
CAGATCCATTCGATTAGTGAACGGATCGGCACTGCGTGCGCCAATTCTGCAGACAAATGGCAGTATTCAT
CCACAATTTTAAAAGAAAAGGGGGGATTGGGGGGTACAGTGCAGGGGAAAGAATAGTAGACATAATAGCA
ACAGACATACAAACTAAAGAATTACAAAAACAAATTACAAAAATTCAAAATTTTCGGGTTTATTACAGGG
ACAGCAGAGATCCAGTTTGGTTAATTAAGGTACCGAGGGCCTATTTCCCATGATTCCTTCATATTTGCAT
ATACGATACAAGGCTGTTAGAGAGATAATTAGAATTAATTTGACTGTAAACACAAAGATATTAGTACAAA
ATACGTGACGTAGAAAGTAATAATTTCTTGGGTAGTTTGCAGTTTTAAAATTATGTTTTAAAATGGACTA
TCATATGCTTACCGTAACTTGAAAGTATTTCGATTTCTTGGCTTTATATATCTTGTGGAAAGGACGAAAC
ACCGGGAACTCTGAGTCATAGCGTGTTTTAGAGCTAGAAATAGCAAGTTAAAATAAGGCTAGTCCGTTAT
CAACTTGAAAAAGTGGCACCGAGTCGGTGCTTTTTTGAATTCGCTAGCTAGGTCTTGAAAGGAGTGGGAA
TTGGCTCCGGTGCCCGTCAGTGGGCAGAGCGCACATCGCCCACAGTCCCCGAGAAGTTGGGGGGAGGGGT
CGGCAATTGATCCGGTGCCTAGAGAAGGTGGCGCGGGGTAAACTGGGAAAGTGATGTCGTGTACTGGCTC
CGCCTTTTTCCCGAGGGTGGGGGAGAACCGTATATAAGTGCAGTAGTCGCCGTGAACGTTCTTTTTCGCA
ACGGGTTTGCCGCCAGAACACAGGACCGGTTCTAGAGCGCTGCCACCATGGACAAGAAGTACAGCATCGG
CCTGGACATCGGCACCAACTCTGTGGGCTGGGCCGTGATCACCGACGAGTACAAGGTGCCCAGCAAGAAA
TTCAAGGTGCTGGGCAACACCGACCGGCACAGCATCAAGAAGAACCTGATCGGAGCCCTGCTGTTCGACA
GCGGCGAAACAGCCGAGGCCACCCGGCTGAAGAGAACCGCCAGAAGAAGATACACCAGACGGAAGAACCG
GATCTGCTATCTGCAAGAGATCTTCAGCAACGAGATGGCCAAGGTGGACGACAGCTTCTTCCACAGACTG
GAAGAGTCCTTCCTGGTGGAAGAGGATAAGAAGCACGAGCGGCACCCCATCTTCGGCAACATCGTGGACG
AGGTGGCCTACCACGAGAAGTACCCCACCATCTACCACCTGAGAAAGAAACTGGTGGACAGCACCGACAA
GGCCGACCTGCGGCTGATCTATCTGGCCCTGGCCCACATGATCAAGTTCCGGGGCCACTTCCTGATCGAG
GGCGACCTGAACCCCGACAACAGCGACGTGGACAAGCTGTTCATCCAGCTGGTGCAGACCTACAACCAGC
TGTTCGAGGAAAACCCCATCAACGCCAGCGGCGTGGACGCCAAGGCCATCCTGTCTGCCAGACTGAGCAA
GAGCAGACGGCTGGAAAATCTGATCGCCCAGCTGCCCGGCGAGAAGAAGAATGGCCTGTTCGGAAACCTG
ATTGCCCTGAGCCTGGGCCTGACCCCCAACTTCAAGAGCAACTTCGACCTGGCCGAGGATGCCAAACTGC
AGCTGAGCAAGGACACCTACGACGACGACCTGGACAACCTGCTGGCCCAGATCGGCGACCAGTACGCCGA
CCTGTTTCTGGCCGCCAAGAACCTGTCCGACGCCATCCTGCTGAGCGACATCCTGAGAGTGAACACCGAG
ATCACCAAGGCCCCCCTGAGCGCCTCTATGATCAAGAGATACGACGAGCACCACCAGGACCTGACCCTGC
TGAAAGCTCTCGTGCGGCAGCAGCTGCCTGAGAAGTACAAAGAGATTTTCTTCGACCAGAGCAAGAACGG
CTACGCCGGCTACATTGACGGCGGAGCCAGCCAGGAAGAGTTCTACAAGTTCATCAAGCCCATCCTGGAA
AAGATGGACGGCACCGAGGAACTGCTCGTGAAGCTGAACAGAGAGGACCTGCTGCGGAAGCAGCGGACCT
TCGACAACGGCAGCATCCCCCACCAGATCCACCTGGGAGAGCTGCACGCCATTCTGCGGCGGCAGGAAGA
TTTTTACCCATTCCTGAAGGACAACCGGGAAAAGATCGAGAAGATCCTGACCTTCCGCATCCCCTACTAC
GTGGGCCCTCTGGCCAGGGGAAACAGCAGATTCGCCTGGATGACCAGAAAGAGCGAGGAAACCATCACCC
CCTGGAACTTCGAGGAAGTGGTGGACAAGGGCGCTTCCGCCCAGAGCTTCATCGAGCGGATGACCAACTT
CGATAAGAACCTGCCCAACGAGAAGGTGCTGCCCAAGCACAGCCTGCTGTACGAGTACTTCACCGTGTAT
AACGAGCTGACCAAAGTGAAATACGTGACCGAGGGAATGAGAAAGCCCGCCTTCCTGAGCGGCGAGCAGA
AAAAGGCCATCGTGGACCTGCTGTTCAAGACCAACCGGAAAGTGACCGTGAAGCAGCTGAAAGAGGACTA
CTTCAAGAAAATCGAGTGCTTCGACTCCGTGGAAATCTCCGGCGTGGAAGATCGGTTCAACGCCTCCCTG
GGCACATACCACGATCTGCTGAAAATTATCAAGGACAAGGACTTCCTGGACAATGAGGAAAACGAGGACA
TTCTGGAAGATATCGTGCTGACCCTGACACTGTTTGAGGACAGAGAGATGATCGAGGAACGGCTGAAAAC
CTATGCCCACCTGTTCGACGACAAAGTGATGAAGCAGCTGAAGCGGCGGAGATACACCGGCTGGGGCAGG
CTGAGCCGGAAGCTGATCAACGGCATCCGGGACAAGCAGTCCGGCAAGACAATCCTGGATTTCCTGAAGT
CCGACGGCTTCGCCAACAGAAACTTCATGCAGCTGATCCACGACGACAGCCTGACCTTTAAAGAGGACAT
CCAGAAAGCCCAGGTGTCCGGCCAGGGCGATAGCCTGCACGAGCACATTGCCAATCTGGCCGGCAGCCCC
GCCATTAAGAAGGGCATCCTGCAGACAGTGAAGGTGGTGGACGAGCTCGTGAAAGTGATGGGCCGGCACA
AGCCCGAGAACATCGTGATCGAAATGGCCAGAGAGAACCAGACCACCCAGAAGGGACAGAAGAACAGCCG
CGAGAGAATGAAGCGGATCGAAGAGGGCATCAAAGAGCTGGGCAGCCAGATCCTGAAAGAACACCCCGTG
GAAAACACCCAGCTGCAGAACGAGAAGCTGTACCTGTACTACCTGCAGAATGGGCGGGATATGTACGTGG
ACCAGGAACTGGACATCAACCGGCTGTCCGACTACGATGTGGACCATATCGTGCCTCAGAGCTTTCTGAA
GGACGACTCCATCGACAACAAGGTGCTGACCAGAAGCGACAAGAACCGGGGCAAGAGCGACAACGTGCCC
TCCGAAGAGGTCGTGAAGAAGATGAAGAACTACTGGCGGCAGCTGCTGAACGCCAAGCTGATTACCCAGA
GAAAGTTCGACAATCTGACCAAGGCCGAGAGAGGCGGCCTGAGCGAACTGGATAAGGCCGGCTTCATCAA
GAGACAGCTGGTGGAAACCCGGCAGATCACAAAGCACGTGGCACAGATCCTGGACTCCCGGATGAACACT
AAGTACGACGAGAATGACAAGCTGATCCGGGAAGTGAAAGTGATCACCCTGAAGTCCAAGCTGGTGTCCG
ATTTCCGGAAGGATTTCCAGTTTTACAAAGTGCGCGAGATCAACAACTACCACCACGCCCACGACGCCTA
CCTGAACGCCGTCGTGGGAACCGCCCTGATCAAAAAGTACCCTAAGCTGGAAAGCGAGTTCGTGTACGGC
GACTACAAGGTGTACGACGTGCGGAAGATGATCGCCAAGAGCGAGCAGGAAATCGGCAAGGCTACCGCCA
AGTACTTCTTCTACAGCAACATCATGAACTTTTTCAAGACCGAGATTACCCTGGCCAACGGCGAGATCCG
GAAGCGGCCTCTGATCGAGACAAACGGCGAAACCGGGGAGATCGTGTGGGATAAGGGCCGGGATTTTGCC
ACCGTGCGGAAAGTGCTGAGCATGCCCCAAGTGAATATCGTGAAAAAGACCGAGGTGCAGACAGGCGGCT
TCAGCAAAGAGTCTATCCTGCCCAAGAGGAACAGCGATAAGCTGATCGCCAGAAAGAAGGACTGGGACCC
TAAGAAGTACGGCGGCTTCGACAGCCCCACCGTGGCCTATTCTGTGCTGGTGGTGGCCAAAGTGGAAAAG
GGCAAGTCCAAGAAACTGAAGAGTGTGAAAGAGCTGCTGGGGATCACCATCATGGAAAGAAGCAGCTTCG
AGAAGAATCCCATCGACTTTCTGGAAGCCAAGGGCTACAAAGAAGTGAAAAAGGACCTGATCATCAAGCT
GCCTAAGTACTCCCTGTTCGAGCTGGAAAACGGCCGGAAGAGAATGCTGGCCTCTGCCGGCGAACTGCAG
AAGGGAAACGAACTGGCCCTGCCCTCCAAATATGTGAACTTCCTGTACCTGGCCAGCCACTATGAGAAGC
TGAAGGGCTCCCCCGAGGATAATGAGCAGAAACAGCTGTTTGTGGAACAGCACAAGCACTACCTGGACGA
GATCATCGAGCAGATCAGCGAGTTCTCCAAGAGAGTGATCCTGGCCGACGCTAATCTGGACAAAGTGCTG
TCCGCCTACAACAAGCACCGGGATAAGCCCATCAGAGAGCAGGCCGAGAATATCATCCACCTGTTTACCC
TGACCAATCTGGGAGCCCCTGCCGCCTTCAAGTACTTTGACACCACCATCGACCGGAAGAGGTACACCAG
CACCAAAGAGGTGCTGGACGCCACCCTGATCCACCAGAGCATCACCGGCCTGTACGAGACACGGATCGAC
CTGTCTCAGCTGGGAGGCGACAAGCGACCTGCCGCCACAAAGAAGGCTGGACAGGCTAAGAAGAAGAAAG
ATTACAAAGACGATGACGATAAGGGATCCGGCGCAACAAACTTCTCTCTGCTGAAACAAGCCGGAGATGT
CGAAGAGAATCCTGGACCGACCGAGTACAAGCCCACGGTGCGCCTCGCCACCCGCGACGACGTCCCCAGG
GCCGTACGCACCCTCGCCGCCGCGTTCGCCGACTACCCCGCCACGCGCCACACCGTCGATCCGGACCGCC
ACATCGAGCGGGTCACCGAGCTGCAAGAACTCTTCCTCACGCGCGTCGGGCTCGACATCGGCAAGGTGTG
GGTCGCGGACGACGGCGCCGCGGTGGCGGTCTGGACCACGCCGGAGAGCGTCGAAGCGGGGGCGGTGTTC
GCCGAGATCGGCCCGCGCATGGCCGAGTTGAGCGGTTCCCGGCTGGCCGCGCAGCAACAGATGGAAGGCC
TCCTGGCGCCGCACCGGCCCAAGGAGCCCGCGTGGTTCCTGGCCACCGTCGGAGTCTCGCCCGACCACCA
GGGCAAGGGTCTGGGCAGCGCCGTCGTGCTCCCCGGAGTGGAGGCGGCCGAGCGCGCCGGGGTGCCCGCC
TTCCTGGAGACCTCCGCGCCCCGCAACCTCCCCTTCTACGAGCGGCTCGGCTTCACCGTCACCGCCGACG
TCGAGGTGCCCGAAGGACCGCGCACCTGGTGCATGACCCGCAAGCCCGGTGCCTGAACGCGTTAAGTCGA
CAATCAACCTCTGGATTACAAAATTTGTGAAAGATTGACTGGTATTCTTAACTATGTTGCTCCTTTTACG
CTATGTGGATACGCTGCTTTAATGCCTTTGTATCATGCTATTGCTTCCCGTATGGCTTTCATTTTCTCCT
CCTTGTATAAATCCTGGTTGCTGTCTCTTTATGAGGAGTTGTGGCCCGTTGTCAGGCAACGTGGCGTGGT
GTGCACTGTGTTTGCTGACGCAACCCCCACTGGTTGGGGCATTGCCACCACCTGTCAGCTCCTTTCCGGG
ACTTTCGCTTTCCCCCTCCCTATTGCCACGGCGGAACTCATCGCCGCCTGCCTTGCCCGCTGCTGGACAG
GGGCTCGGCTGTTGGGCACTGACAATTCCGTGGTGTTGTCGGGGAAATCATCGTCCTTTCCTTGGCTGCT
CGCCTGTGTTGCCACCTGGATTCTGCGCGGGACGTCCTTCTGCTACGTCCCTTCGGCCCTCAATCCAGCG
GACCTTCCTTCCCGCGGCCTGCTGCCGGCTCTGCGGCCTCTTCCGCGTCTTCGCCTTCGCCCTCAGACGA
GTCGGATCTCCCTTTGGGCCGCCTCCCCGCGTCGACTTTAAGACCAATGACTTACAAGGCAGCTGTAGAT
CTTAGCCACTTTTTAAAAGAAAAGGGGGGACTGGAAGGGCTAATTCACTCCCAACGAAGACAAGATCTGC
TTTTTGCTTGTACTGGGTCTCTCTGGTTAGACCAGATCTGAGCCTGGGAGCTCTCTGGCTAACTAGGGAA
CCCACTGCTTAAGCCTCAATAAAGCTTGCCTTGAGTGCTTCAAGTAGTGTGTGCCCGTCTGTTGTGTGAC
TCTGGTAACTAGAGATCCCTCAGACCCTTTTAGTCAGTGTGGAAAATCTCTAGCAGGGCCCGTTTAAACC
CGCTGATCAGCCTCGACTGTGCCTTCTAGTTGCCAGCCATCTGTTGTTTGCCCCTCCCCCGTGCCTTCCT
TGACCCTGGAAGGTGCCACTCCCACTGTCCTTTCCTAATAAAATGAGGAAATTGCATCGCATTGTCTGAG
TAGGTGTCATTCTATTCTGGGGGGTGGGGTGGGGCAGGACAGCAAGGGGGAGGATTGGGAAGACAATAGC
AGGCATGCTGGGGATGCGGTGGGCTCTATGGCTTCTGAGGCGGAAAGAACCAGCTGGGGCTCTAGGGGGT
ATCCCC
[124 nt withheld, positions 8687-8810]
C
[91 nt withheld, positions 8812-8902]
A
[49 nt withheld, positions 8904-8952]
CCTTTGACGTTGGAGTCCACGTTCTTT
[37 nt withheld, positions 8980-9016]
ACCCTATCTCGGTCTATTCTTTTGATTTATAAGGGATTTTGCCGATTTCGGCCTATTGGTTAAAAAATGA
GCTGATTTAACAAAAATTTAACGCGAATTAATTCTGTGGAATGTGTGTCAGTTAGGGTGTGGAAAGTCCC
CAGGCTCCCCAGCAGGCAGAAGTATGCAAAGCATGCATCTCAATTAGTCAGCAACCAGGTGTGGAAAGTC
CCCAGGCTCCCCAGCAGGCAGAAGTATGCAAAGCATGCATCTCAATTAGTCAGCAACCATAGTCCCGCCC
CTAACTCCGCCCATCCCGCCCCTAACTCCGCCCAGTTCCGCCCATTCTCCGCCCCATGGCTGACTAATTT
TTTTTATTTATGCAGAGGCCGAGGCCGCCTCTGCCTCTGAGCTATTCCAGAAGTAGTGAGGAGGCTTTTT
TGGAGGCCTAGGCTTTTGCAAAAAGCTCCCGGGAGCTTGTATATCCATTTTCGGATCTGATCAGCACGTG
TTGACAATTAATCATCGGCATAGTATATCGGCATAGTATAATACGACAAGGTGAGGAACTAAACCATGGC
CAAGTTGACCAGTGCCGTTCCGGTGCTCACCGCGCGCGACGTCGCCGGAGCGGTCGAGTTCTGGACCGAC
CGGCTCGGGTTCTCCCGGGACTTCGTGGAGGACGACTTCGCCGGTGTGGTCCGGGACGACGTGACCCTGT
TCATCAGCGCGGTCCAGGACCAGGTGGTGCCGGACAACACCCTGGCCTGGGTGTGGGTGCGCGGCCTGGA
CGAGCTGTACGCCGAGTGGTCGGAGGTCGTGTCCACGAACTTCCGGGACGCCTCCGGGCCGGCCATGACC
GAGATCGGCGAGCAGCCGTGGGGGCGGGAGTTCGCCCTGCGCGACCCGGCCGGCAACTGCGTGCACTTCG
TGGCCGAGGAGCAGGACTGACACGTGCTACGAGATTTCGATTCCACCGCCGCCTTCTATGAAAGGTTGGG
CTTCGGAATCGTTTTCCGGGACGCCGGCTGGATGATCCTCCAGCGCGGGGATCTCATGCTGGAGTTCTTC
GCCCACCCCAACTTGTTTATTGCAGCTTATAATGGTTACAAATAAAGCAATAGCATCACAAATTTCACAA
ATAAAGCATTTTTTTCACTGCATTCTAGTTGTGGTTTGTCCAAACTCATCAATGTATCTTATCATGTCTG
TATACCGTCGACCTCTAGCTAGAGCTTGGCGTAATCATGGTCATAGCTGTTTCCTGTGTGAAATTGTTAT
CCGCTCACAATTCCACACAACATACGAGCCGGAAGCATAAAGTGTAAAGCCTGGGGTGCCTAATGAGTGA
GCTAACTCACATTAATTGCGTTGCGCTCACTGCCCGCTTTCCAGTCGGGAAACCTGTCGTGCCAGCTGCA
TTAATGAATCGGCCAACGCGCGGGGAGAGGCGGTTTGCGTATTGGGCGCTCTTCCGCTTCCTCGCTCACT
GACTCGCTGCGCTCGGTCGTTCGGCTGCGGCGAGCGGTATCAGCTCACTCAAAGGCGGTAATACGGTTAT
CCACAGAATCAGGGGATAACGCAGGAAAGAACATGTGAGCAAAAGGCCAGCAAAAGGCCAGGAACCGTAA
AAAGGCCGCGTTGCTGGCGTTTTTCCATAGGCTCCGCCCCCCTGACGAGCATCACAAAAATCGACGCTCA
AGTCAGAGGTGGCGAAACCCGACAGGACTATAAAGATACCAGGCGTTTCCCCCTGGAAGCTCCCTCGTGC
GCTCTCCTGTTCCGACCCTGCCGCTTACCGGATACCTGTCCGCCTTTCTCCCTTCGGGAAGCGTGGCGCT
TTCTCATAGCTCACGCTGTAGGTATCTCAGTTCGGTGTAGGTCGTTCGCTCCAAGCTGGGCTGTGTGCAC
GAACCCCCCGTTCAGCCCGACCGCTGCGCCTTATCCGGTAACTATCGTCTTGAGTCCAACCCGGTAAGAC
ACGACTTATCGCCACTGGCAGCAGCCACTGGTAACAGGATTAGCAGAGCGAGGTATGTAGGCGGTGCTAC
AGAGTTCTTGAAGTGGTGGCCTAACTACGGCTACACTAGAAGAACAGTATTTGGTATCTGCGCTCTGCTG
AAGCCAGTTACCTTCGGAAAAAGAGTTGGTAGCTCTTGATCCGGCAAACAAACCACCGCTGGTAGCGGTG
GTTTTTTTGTTTGCAAGCAGCAGATTACGCGCAGAAAAAAAGGATCTCAAGAAGATCCTTTGATCTTTTC
TACGGGGTCTGACGCTCAGTGGAACGAAAACTCACGTTAAGGGATTTTGGTCATGAGATTATCAAAAAGG
ATCTTCACCTAGATCCTTTTAAATTAAAAATGAAGTTTTAAATCAATCTAAAGTATATATGAGTAAACTT
GGTCTGACAGTTACCAATGCTTAATCAGTGAGGCACCTATCTCAGCGATCTGTCTATTTCGTTCATCCAT
AGTTGCCTGACTCCCCGTCGTGTAGATAACTACGATACGGGAGGGCTTACCATCTGGCCCCAGTGCTGCA
ATGATACCGCGAGACCCACGCTCACCGGCTCCAGATTTATCAGCAATAAACCAGCCAGCCGGAAGGGCCG
AGCGCAGAAGTGGTCCTGCAACTTTATCCGCCTCCATCCAGTCTATTAATTGTTGCCGGGAAGCTAGAGT
AAGTAGTTCGCCAGTTAATAGTTTGCGCAACGTTGTTGCCATTGCTACAGGCATCGTGGTGTCACGCTCG
TCGTTTGGTATGGCTTCATTCAGCTCCGGTTCCCAACGATCAAGGCGAGTTACATGATCCCCCATGTTGT
GCAAAAAAGCGGTTAGCTCCTTCGGTCCTCCGATCGTTGTCAGAAGTAAGTTGGCCGCAGTGTTATCACT
CATGGTTATGGCAGCACTGCATAATTCTCTTACTGTCATGCCATCCGTAAGATGCTTTTCTGTGACTGGT
GAGTACTCAACCAAGTCATTCTGAGAATAGTGTATGCGGCGACCGAGTTGCTCTTGCCCGGCGTCAATAC
GGGATAATACCGCGCCACATAGCAGAACTTTAAAAGTGCTCATCATTGGAAAACGTTCTTCGGGGCGAAA
ACTCTCAAGGATCTTACCGCTGTTGAGATCCAGTTCGATGTAACCCACTCGTGCACCCAACTGATCTTCA
GCATCTTTTACTTTCACCAGCGTTTCTGGGTGAGCAAAAACAGGAAGGCAAAATGCCGCAAAAAAGGGAA
TAAGGGCGACACGGAAATGTTGAATACTCATACTCTTCCTTTTTCAATATTATTGAAGCATTTATCAGGG
TTATTGTCTCATGAGCGGATACATATTTGAATGTATTTAGAAAAATAAACAAATAGGGGTTCCGCGCACA
TTTCCCCGAAAAGTGCCACCTGACGTCGACGGATCGGGAGATCTCCCGATCCCCTATGGTGCACTCTCAG
TACAATCTGCTCTGATGCCGCATAGTTAAGCCAGTATCTGCTCCCTGCTTGTGTGTTGGAGGTCGCTGAG
TAGTGCGCGAGCAAAATTTAAGCTACAACAAGGCAAGGCTTGACCGACAATTGCATGAAGAATCTGCTTA
GGGTTAGGCGTTTTGCGCTGCTTCGCGATGTACGGGCCAGATATACGCGTTGACATTGATTATTGACTAG
TTATTAATAGTAATCAATTACGGGGTCATTAGTTCATAGCCCATATATGGAGTTCCGCGTTACATAACTT
ACGGTAAATGGCCCGCCTGGCTGACCGCCCAACGACCCCCGCCCATTGACGTCAATAATGACGTATGTTC
CCATAGTAACGCCAATAGGGACTTTCCATTGACGTCAATGGGTGGAGTATTTACGGTAAACTGCCCACTT
GGCAGTACATCAAGTGTATCATATGCCAAGTACGCCCCCTATTGACGTCAATGACGGTAAATGGCCCGCC
TGGCATTATGCCCAGTACATGACCTTATGGGACTTTCCTACTTGGCAGTACATCTACGTATTAGTCATCG
CTATTAC
Features (pLannotate 1.2.2; 33 found; start..end, strand, type, name):
      5..204     +  promoter       CMV promoter: human cytomegalovirus (CMV) immediate early promoter
    222..402     +  LTR            5' LTR (truncated): truncated 5' long terminal repeat (LTR) from HIV-1
    449..574     +  misc_feature   HIV-1 Ψ: packaging signal of human immunodeficiency virus type 1
    558..921     +  CDS            HIV-1 gag (fragment): gag protein from human immunodeficiency virus 1; gag
   1067..1300    +  misc_feature   RRE: The Rev response element (RRE) of HIV-1 allows for Rev-dependent mRNA export from the nucleus to the cytoplasm.
   1677..1777    +  CDS            Rev (fragment): human immunodeficiency virus 1 (HIV-1) Rev protein; rev; enhances nuclear export of unspliced and incompletely spliced viral mRNAs
   1827..1944    +  misc_feature   cPPT/CTS: central polypurine tract and central termination sequence of HIV-1
   1995..2235    +  promoter       U6 promoter: RNA polymerase III promoter for human U6 snRNA
   2265..2340    +  misc_RNA       gRNA scaffold: guide RNA scaffold for the Streptococcus pyogenes CRISPR/Cas9 system
   2358..2376    +  CDS            small t antigen (fragment): SV40 (simian virus 40) small t antigen
   2402..2613    +  promoter       EF-1α core promoter: core promoter for human elongation factor EF-1α
   2638..6741    +  CDS            Cas9: Cas9 (Csn1) endonuclease from the Streptococcus pyogenes Type II CRISPR/Cas system generates RNA-guided double strand breaks in DNA
   6879..7476    +  CDS            PuroR (fragment): puromycin N-acetyltransferase; pac from Streptomyces; confers resistance to puromycin
   7492..8080    +  misc_feature   WPRE: woodchuck hepatitis virus posttranscriptional regulatory element
   8131..8150    +  misc_feature   cPPT/CTS (fragment): central polypurine tract and central termination sequence of HIV-1
   8152..8385    +  LTR            3' LTR (ΔU3): self-inactivating 3' long terminal repeat (LTR) from HIV-1
   8417..8641    +  polyA_signal   bGH poly(A) signal: bovine growth hormone polyadenylation signal
   8645..8666    +  promoter       SV40 promoter (fragment): SV40 enhancer and early promoter
   8687..9115    +  rep_origin     f1 ori (sequence partly withheld): f1 bacteriophage origin of replication; arrow indicates direction of (+) strand synthesis
   9129..9458    +  promoter       SV40 promoter: SV40 enhancer and early promoter
   9506..9553    +  promoter       EM7 promoter: synthetic bacterial promoter&nbsp
   9572..9946    +  CDS            BleoR: antibiotic-binding protein; Sh ble from Streptoalloteichus hindustanus; confers resistance to bleomycin, phleomycin, and Zeocin™
   9956..10081   +  CDS            ble (fragment): BLE_KLEPN - Experimental evidence at protein level: Swiss-Prot protein existence level 1. Binding protein with a strong affinity to the bleomycin family of antibiotics. Binds to CL990; an antimitotic-antibiotic compound. From Klebsiella pneumoniae.
  10076..10197   +  polyA_signal   SV40 poly(A) signal: SV40 polyadenylation signal
  10268..10290   -  protein_bind   lac operator (fragment): The lac repressor binds to the lac operator to inhibit transcription in E. coli. This inhibition can be relieved by adding lactose or isopropyl-β-D-thiogalactopyranoside (IPTG). lac repressor encoded by lacI
  10294..10324   -  promoter       lac promoter: promoter for the E. coli lac operon
  10339..10360   -  protein_bind   CAP binding site: CAP binding activates transcription in the presence of cAMP. E. coli catabolite activator protein
  10373..10465   -  CDS            lacI (fragment): lac repressor; lacI; The lac repressor binds to the lac operator to inhibit transcription in E. coli. This inhibition can be relieved by adding lactose or isopropyl-β-D-thiogalactopyranoside (IPTG).
  10648..11236   -  rep_origin     ori: high-copy-number ColE1/pMB1/pBR322/pUC origin of replication
  11407..12267   -  CDS            AmpR: β-lactamase; bla; confers resistance to ampicillin, carbenicillin, and related antibiotics
  12268..12372   -  promoter       AmpR promoter: bla
  12431..12483   -  misc_feature   bom (fragment): basis of mobility region from pBR322
  12638..4       +  enhancer       CMV enhancer (across the origin): human cytomegalovirus immediate early enhancer
