[The description below was written by a language model from this plasmid's Addgene catalogue record and pLannotate feature annotations shown in this document.]
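Description:
lentiCRISPR v2-sgBAK-2 is a single-vector lentiviral CRISPR construct built on the lentiCRISPR v2 backbone and designed to knock out human BAK1 (Bcl-2 homologous antagonist/killer, BAK) in mammalian cells. It is maintained in E. coli through a high-copy ColE1/pUC-type origin with ampicillin resistance (AmpR), and it also carries an f1 origin. The catalogue lists a total size of about 12 kb, whereas the sequenced record behind the feature table is 13,013 nt, so the catalogue figure is best read as approximate.

The lentiviral portion begins with a CMV enhancer/promoter fused to a truncated HIV-1 5' LTR, which drives Tat-independent transcription of the viral genome in packaging cells. This is followed by the Ψ packaging signal, a gag fragment, the RRE for Rev-dependent nuclear export, and the cPPT/CTS. The portion ends with a self-inactivating ΔU3 3' LTR. Between the LTRs, a human U6 Pol III promoter drives the BAK1-targeting spacer joined to the S. pyogenes gRNA scaffold. A core EF-1α promoter expresses S. pyogenes Cas9, followed by the puromycin N-acetyltransferase coding sequence and a WPRE that enhances transcript expression. The annotation does not identify the linker between Cas9 and PuroR. Transduced cells therefore receive guide, nuclease and puromycin selection marker from one integrated provirus.

Outside the LTRs, the backbone carries a bGH poly(A) signal and an SV40/EM7-driven BleoR (Zeocin resistance) cassette with an SV40 poly(A) signal. The "-2" in the name suggests it is one of several BAK guides.
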