Addgene plasmid #210132: lentiCRISPR v2-sgBAK-2
Purpose: knock out BAK in mammalian cells
Depositing lab: Boyi Gan. Depositing organization: University of Texas MD Anderson Cancer Center. Publication: Actin cytoskeleton vulnerability to disulfide stress mediates disulfidptosis. Liu X, Nie L, Zhang Y, Yan Y, Wang C, Colic M, Olszewski K, Horbath A, Chen X, Lei G, Mao C, Wu S, Zhuang L, Poyurovsky MV, James You M, Hart T, Billadeau DD, Chen J, Gan B. Nat Cell Biol. 2023 Mar;25(3):404-414. doi: 10.1038/s41556-023-01091-2. Epub 2023 Feb 6. PubMed 36747082.
Backbone
  Vector backbone: lentiCRISPR v2
  Backbone manufacturer: Feng Zhang
  Backbone size w/o insert (bp): 12000
  Total vector size (bp): 12000
  Vector type: CRISPR
  Selectable markers: Puromycin
Growth in bacteria
  Bacterial resistance: Ampicillin, 100 μg/mL
  Growth temperature: 37°C
  Growth strain: NEB Stable
  Copy number: High Copy
Gene/Insert
  Gene/Insert name: Bcl-2 homologous antagonist/killer (alt names: BAK; BAK1)
  gRNA/shRNA sequence: GGAACTCTGAGTCATAGCGT
  Species: H. sapiens (human)
  GenBank ID: NM_001188.4 NM_001188.4
  Entrez Gene: BAK1 (a.k.a. BAK, BAK-LIKE, BCL2L7, CDN1)
Terms and licenses: Academic/Nonprofit Terms; Industry Terms: Not Available to Industry
How to cite: lentiCRISPR v2-sgBAK-2 was a gift from Boyi Gan (Addgene plasmid # 210132 ; http://n2t.net/addgene:210132 ; RRID:Addgene_210132)
